>Addgene plasmid #60346 | pET-22HT-MSI1(7-192)Q30D | addgene partial sequence | sequence record 98890 | T7 5'-TAATACGACTCACTATAGGG-3'
AGGAGATATACATATGCATCATCATCATCATCACGGCGAAAACCTGTATTTTCAGGGCGGATCCCAGCCC
GGCCTCGCCTCCCCGGACTCGCCGCACGACCCCTGCAAGATGTTCATCGGAGGACTCAGTTGGGATACCA
CGCAGGAAGGGCTGCGCGAATACTTCGGCCAGTTCGGGGAGGTGAAAGAGTGTCTGGTGATGCGGGACCC
CCTGACCAAAAGATCCAGGGGTTTCGGCTTCGTCACTTTCATGGACCAGGCGGGGGTGGATAAAGTGCTG
GCGCAATCGCGGCACGAGCTCGACTCCAAAACAATTGACCCCAAGGTGGCCTTTCCTCGAAGAGCACAGC
CTAAGATGGTCACTCGGACGAAGAAGATCTTCGTGGGGGGGCTGTCTGTGAACACCACGGTGGAAGATGT
GAAACACTATTTCGAGCAGTTCGGAAAGGTGGATGATGCCATGCTGATGTTCGACAAAACCACCAACAGG
CACAGAGGGTTTGGATTTGTCACGTTTGAGAGCGAGGACATCGTAGAGAAAGTTTGTGAGATCCACTTCC
ATGAAATCAACAACAAA
