[The description below was written by a language model from this plasmid's Addgene catalogue record.]
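Description:
pET-22HT-MSI1(7-192)Q30D is a bacterial expression plasmid of about 6 kb built on a modified pET-22b backbone. In this "22HT" derivative the pelB periplasmic leader of the parent vector has been replaced with a His6-Gly tag followed by a TEV protease recognition site. The encoded protein should therefore stay in the cytoplasm, be recoverable by metal-affinity chromatography, and be released from its tag by TEV cleavage. The plasmid carries ampicillin resistance for selection, is listed as high copy, and is maintained in a cloning strain such as DH5alpha. Because expression is driven by the T7 promoter, protein production requires a host that supplies T7 RNA polymerase. No feature table accompanies the record, so elements such as the origin of replication are not itemised.

The insert is a 573 bp fragment of mouse Msi1 (Musashi-1) encoding amino acids 7–192, the RNA-binding domain region of the protein. It was cloned between BamHI and HindIII sites, both of which are retained, in frame with the N-terminal His tag and TEV site. It carries a single substitution, Q30D, and is otherwise the counterpart of the wild-type pET-22HT-MSI1(7-192) construct from the same collection.

The stated purpose is to provide the Q30D mutant of the MSI1 RNA-binding domain. The associated study concerns allosteric inhibition of this stem cell RNA-binding protein by an intermediary metabolite, so the plasmid is presumably used to make recombinant mutant protein for comparison with wild type in biochemical assays. The record does not describe the specific functional effect of the mutation.
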