Addgene plasmid #60346: pET-22HT-MSI1(7-192)Q30D
Purpose: Q30D mutant of the mouse MSI1 RBD
Depositing lab: Sean Ryder. Depositing organization: University of Massachusetts, Worcester. Publication: Allosteric inhibition of a stem cell RNA-binding protein by an intermediary metabolite. Clingman CC, Deveau LM, Hay SA, Genga RM, Shandilya SM, Massi F, Ryder SP. Elife. 2014 Jun 16:e02848. doi: 10.7554/eLife.02848. PubMed 24935936.
Backbone
  Vector backbone: pET-22b
  Backbone manufacturer: Invitrogen
  Backbone size w/o insert (bp): 5400
  Total vector size (bp): 6000
  Modifications to backbone: pelB leader sequence was replaced with a His6-Gly tag followed by a TEV protease site. See pET-22HT-MSI1 (7–192) Addgene plasmid # 60245
  Vector type: Bacterial Expression
Growth in bacteria
  Bacterial resistance: Ampicillin, 100 μg/mL
  Growth temperature: 37°C
  Growth strain: DH5alpha
  Copy number: High Copy
Gene/Insert
  Gene/Insert name: mouse MSI1 (7-192)
  Species: M. musculus (mouse)
  Insert size (bp): 573
  Mutation: Q30D; contains amino acids 7-192 of Msi1
  GenBank ID: NM_008629.1
  Entrez Gene: Msi1 (a.k.a. Msi1h, Musahi1, m-Msi-1)
  Promoter: T7
  Tag / fusion protein: His (N terminal on backbone); TEV protease site (N terminal on backbone)
  Cloning method: Restriction Enzyme; 5′ cloning site BamHI (not destroyed); 3′ cloning site HindIII (not destroyed)
  Sequencing primers: 5′ T7; 3′ T7-term
Terms and licenses: Academic/Nonprofit Terms; Industry Terms: Not Available to Industry
How to cite: pET-22HT-MSI1(7-192)Q30D was a gift from Sean Ryder (Addgene plasmid # 60346 ; http://n2t.net/addgene:60346 ; RRID:Addgene_60346)
